>Addgene plasmid #133170 | pOPS0529 | addgene full sequence | sequence record 274831 | Addgene NGS Result
CGCTCTTGGACTCCTGTTGATAGATCCAGTAATGACCTCAGAACTCCATCTGGATTTGTTCAGAACGCTC
GGTTGCCGCCGGGCGTTTTTTATTGGTGAGAATCCAGGCAATTGTGTCTCAAAATCTCTGATGTTACATT
GCACAAGATAAAAATATATCATCATGAACAATAAAACTGTCTGCTTACATAAACAGTAATACAAGGGGTG
TTATGAGCCATATTCAGCGTGAAACGAGCTGTAGCCGTCCGCGTCTGAACAGCAACATGGATGCGGATCT
GTATGGCTATAAATGGGCGCGTGATAACGTGGGTCAGAGCGGCGCGACCATTTATCGTCTGTATGGCAAA
CCGGATGCGCCGGAACTGTTTCTGAAACATGGCAAAGGCAGCGTGGCGAACGATGTGACCGATGAAATGG
TGCGTCTGAACTGGCTGACCGAATTTATGCCGCTGCCGACCATTAAACATTTTATTCGCACCCCGGATGA
TGCGTGGCTGCTGACCACCGCGATTCCGGGCAAAACCGCGTTTCAGGTGCTGGAAGAATATCCGGATAGC
GGCGAAAACATTGTGGATGCGCTGGCCGTGTTTCTGCGTCGTCTGCATAGCATTCCGGTGTGCAACTGCC
CGTTTAACAGCGATCGTGTGTTTCGTCTGGCCCAGGCGCAGAGCCGTATGAACAACGGCCTGGTGGATGC
GAGCGATTTTGATGATGAACGTAACGGCTGGCCGGTGGAACAGGTGTGGAAAGAAATGCATAAACTGCTG
CCGTTTAGCCCGGATAGCGTGGTGACCCACGGCGATTTTAGCCTGGATAACCTGATTTTCGATGAAGGCA
AACTGATTGGCTGCATTGATGTGGGCCGTGTGGGCATTGCGGATCGTTATCAGGATCTGGCCATTCTGTG
GAACTGCCTGGGCGAATTTAGCCCGAGCCTGCAAAAACGTCTGTTTCAGAAATATGGCATTGATAATCCG
GATATGAACAAACTGCAATTTCATCTGATGCTGGATGAATTTTTCTAATAATTAATTGAACTACTTTTCC
GCTGCATAACCCTGCTTCGGGGTCATTATAGCGATTTTTTCGGTATATCCATCCTTTTTCGCACGATATA
CAGGATTTTGCCAAAGGGTTCGTGTAGACTTTCCTTGGTGTATCCAACGGCGTCAGCCGGGCAGGATAGG
TGAAGTAGGCCCACCCGCGAGCGGGTGTTCCTTCTTCACTGTCCCTTATTCGCACCTGGCGGTGCTCAAC
GGGAATCCTGCTCTGCGAGGCTGGCCGTAGGCCGGCCGCGATGCAGGTGGCTGCTGAACCCCCAGCCGGA
ACTGACCCCACAAGGCCCTAGCGTTTGCAATGCACCAGGTCATCATTGACCCAGGCGTGTTCCACCAGGC
CGCTGCCTCGCAACTCTTCGCAGGCTTCGCCGACCTGCTCGCGCCACTTCTTCACGCGGGTGGAATCCGA
TCCGCACATGAGGCGGAAGGTTTCCAGCTTGAGCGGGTACGGCTCCCGGTGCGAGCTGAAATAGTCGAAC
ATCCGTCGGGCCGTCGGCGACAGCTTGCGGTACTTCTCCCATATGAATTTCGTGTAGTGGTCGCCAGCAA
ACAGCACGACGATTTCCTCGTCGATCAGGACCTGGCAACGGGACGTTTTCTTGCCACGGTCCAGGACGCG
GAAGCGGTGCAGCAGCGACACCGATTCCAGGTGCCCAACGCGGTCGGACGTGAAGCCCATCGCCGTCGCC
TGTAGGCGCGACAGGCATTCCTCGGCCTTCGTGTAATACCGGCCATTGATCGACCAGCCCAGGTCCTGGC
AAAGCTCGTAGAACGTGAAGGTGATCGGCTCGCCGATAGGGGTGCGCTTCGCGTACTCCAACACCTGCTG
CCACACCAGTTCGTCATCGTCGGCCCGCAGCTCGACGCCGGTGTAGGTGATCTTCACGTCCTTGTTGACG
TGGAAAATGACCTTGTTTTGCAGCGCCTCGCGCGGGATTTTCTTGTTGCGCGTGGTGAACAGGGCAGAGC
GGGCCGTGTCGTTTGGCATCGCTCGCATCGTGTCCGGCCACGGCGCAATATCGAACAAGGAAAGCTGCAT
TTCCTTGATCTGCTGCTTCGTGTGTTTCAGCAACGCGGCCTGCTTGGCTTCGCTGACCTGTTTTGCCAGG
TCCTCGCCGGCGGTTTTTCGCTTCTTGGTCGTCATAGTTCCTCGCGTGTCGATGGTCATCGACTTCGCCA
AACCTGCCGCCTCCTGTTCGAGCCGACGCGAACGCTCCACGGCGGCCGATGGCGCGGGCAGGGCAGGGGG
AGCCAGTTGCACGCTGTCGCGCTCGATCTTGGCCGTAGCTTGCTGGACTATCGAGCCGACGGACTGGAAG
GTTTCGCGGGGCGCACGCATGACGGTGCGGCTTGCGATGGTTTCGGCATCCTCGGCGGAAAACCCCGCGT
CGATCAGTTCTTGCCTGTATGCCTTCCGGTCAAACGTCCGATTCATTCACCCTCCTTGCGGGATTGCCCC
GGAATTAATTCCCCGGATCGATCCGTCGATCTTGATCCCCTGCGCCATCAGATCCTTGGCGGCAAGAAAG
CCATCCAGTTTACTTTGCAGGGCTTCCCAACCTTACCAGAGGGCGCCCCAGCTGGCAATTCCGGTTCGCT
TGCTGTCCATAAAACCGCCCAGTCTAGCTATCGCCATGTAAGCCCACTGCAAGCTACCTGCTTTCTCTTT
GCGCTTGCGTTTTCCCTTGTCCAGATAGCCCAGTAGCTGACATTCATCCGGGGTCAGCACCGTTTCTGCG
GACTGGCTTTCTACGTGGCTGCCATTTTTGGGGTGAGGCCGTTCGCGGCCGAGGGGCGCAGCCCCTGGGG
GGATGGGAGGCCCGCGTTAGCGGGCCGGGAGGGTTCGAGAAGGGGGGGCACCCCCCTTCGGCGTGCGCGG
TCACGCGCACAGGGCGCAGCCCTGGTTAAAAACAAGGTTTATAAATATTGGTTTAAAAGCAGGTTAAAAG
ACAGGTTAGCGGTGGCCGAAAAACGGGCGGAAACCCTTGCAAATGCTGGATTTTCTGCCTGTGGACAGCC
CCTCAAATGTCAATAGGTGCGCCCCTCATCTGTCAGCACTCTGCCCCTCAAGTGTCAAGGATCGCGCCCC
TCATCTGTCAGTAGTCGCGCCCCTCAAGTGTCAATACCGCAGGGCACTTATCCCCAGGCTTGTCCACATC
ATCTGTGGGAAACTCGCGTAAAATCAGGCGTTTTCGCCGATTTGCGAGGCTGGCCAGCTCCACGTCGCCG
GCCGAAATCGAGCCTGCCCCTCATCTGTCAACGCCGCGCCGGGTGAGTCGGCCCCTCAAGTGTCAACGTC
CGCCCCTCATCTGTCAGTGAGGGCCAAGTTTTCCGCGAGGTATCCACAACGCCGGCGGCCCTACATGGCT
CTGCTGTAGTGAGTGGGTTGCGCTCCGGCAGCGGTCCTGATCCCCCGCAGAAAAAAAGGATCTCAAGAAG
ATCCTTTGATCTTTTCTACATTACTGCATGAGCTTGTGGAAGTGTGCTGAGCATAAATGATTCTCCTAGC
TGTTCTTTGGGTAAGTACGCCATCAGGACGTTGTGAGTGGCGCGATTTTTAGCGGCTGAAATCAGCCCTT
GAGCCTGTCGGCAAGTCGCGTCATGAGGTCCATGCGCTCATGCAGGATCGCCACGACCAACGCGGGTTCG
CCCGCACGCGGCAGGCAAAAAACGTAGTGGTGTTCGCAGCGGGCCATCCGCAGCGCGGGAAAGAGTTCGC
TCATGTCCTTAAACGGGCCTTCGCCGGCGGCAAGCCTGGCTATGCCCTGTTCCAGCTTAGCGATATAGCG
GCGCACCTGCGCCGCGCCCCACTCCCGGCGCGTGTAGCGGATGATGCCGCGTAGATCGGCTTCGGCCTCA
GCCGTGAGGATGTAGGCCGTCAAGCGCGATCCCCGCTGAGTTCTTCATCAAGAATTTCGCCGACGCTCTT
GGTGGACACCTTGCCGGCAAGCCCATCGTTGATGCGGTTCCCCAGCATGGTTTTCAGTTCCTGCCATGCC
TGATCGGCATCAGCGTCACCGGGGAACAGACGTTCGAGGGCGTATTGCTTAATGGTCTTGCCCTGCAAGG
CGGCCAGGGCTTTCAGGCTCTGGTGCTGCTGGTCCGTCATGTCGATTGTCAGGCGGCTCATTGGATAACC
TCCATAAAATACACGTAACCACATTAGCACATATGTGGGCGTGAGGCTACAGCGCGAGGCGCATTAAGGT
CGGGAAAATGCGCTAGGCGCATTTAAATTGCGTATTGCTGTAATGCGCCATGCCGGCTAGACTAGGCCCA
AATGGGTATACCCAATTTGACCAAGGGGGACGCGATGAGGGCGGCCAAGCACTACCGACAACTTCTATCC
ATCGACTTCAACATCGAGGCGCTGGCCTTCGTGCCTGGACCCGACGGCACACGCGGCCGGCGCATCCACG
TCCTGGGGCGCGAGGTCCGCGACCGGCCCGGCCTGGTCGAGTACCTTTCGCCGGCGTTCGGCTCGCGGGT
GGCGCTGGACGGCTACTGCAAGGCCAATTTCGATGCAGTGCTGCACCTGGCGTACCCCGATCATCAGCAA
TGGGGCCACGCATGAAGCGCCGAAGCTACGCCATGCTGCGCGCCGCTGCCGCGCTGGCCGTCCTGGTCGT
TGCCTCGCCGGCATGGGCCGAGCTGCGCGGCGAGGTCGTGCGCATCATCGACGGCGACACCATCGACGTG
CTGGTAGACAAGCAGCCGGTGCGCGTGCGCCTGGTGGACATTGACGCGCCGGAAAAGCGGCAAGCCTTCG
GCGAACGTGCGCGCCAGGCGCTGGCCGGCATGGTGTTCCGCCGGCACGTCCTGGTCGACGAGAAGGACAC
CGACCGTTACGGCCGCACGCTGGGCACCGTCTGGGTCAACATGGAGCTGGCCAGCCGGCCGCCGCAGCCG
CGCAACGTCAACGCCGCGATGGTTCACCAGGGCATGGCGTGGGCCTATCGCTTCCACGGCCGCGCGGCCG
ACCCTGAAATGCTGCGGCTCGAACAGGAGGCGCGAGGCAAGCGCGTCGGCCTCTGGTCCGATCCGCACGC
CGTCGAGCCGTGGAAATGGCGACGCGAGAGCAACAACCGGAGGGACGAAGGTTGAAGGTCGCCCGCATCT
ACCTGCGCGCCAGTACGGACGAGCAGAATCTTGAACGCCAGGAGAGCCTTGTAGCGGCCACGCGGGCCGC
CGGGTACTACGTCGCCGGCATCTACCGCGAGAAGGCGTCCGGCGCACGCGCCGACCGGCCCGAGCTGCTG
CGCATGATCGCGGACCTGCAACCTGGTGAAGTCGTCGTTGCGGAGAAGATCGACCGCATCAGCCGCTTGC
CGTTGGCCGAGGCCGAGCGCCTGGTTGCGTCGATCCGGGCCAAAGGGGCCAAGCTGGCCGTGCCTGGCGT
GGTGGACCTGTCGGAGCTGGCCGCCGAGGCGAACGGAGTGGCGAAAATCGTTCTGGAATCCGTCCAGGAC
ATGCTTTTGAAGCTCGCCTTGCAGATGGCCCGCGACGACTACGAGGATCGGCGCGAGCGTCAACGTCAGG
GTGTCCAGTTGGCGAAGGCCGCCGGCCGCTACACCGGCCGCAAACGTGACGCCGGCATGCACGACCGCAT
CATCACGCTTCGCTCCGGCGGATCGAGCATTGCCAAGACGGCCAAGCTGGTCGGATGCAGCCCGAGCCAG
GTCAAACGAGTGTGGGCGGCCTGGAACGCGCAGCAGCAAAAATAAAGCCGGGCAGTGCCCGGCTTTTCTC
ACCTTTTCGCGTCCCGCAGGGCCGCTGCGAGCGCCCTACCTAGATCCTCGCTTTCCCCCTCGGTGTAGTC
CGGCCAGGGCACGAAGGGCGCGGATGCGAACCTGTTGAGCAGGTCAGATCTAGGGCGGCGGATTTGTCCT
ACTCAGGAGAGCGTTCACCGACAAACAACAGATAAAACGAAAGGCCCAGTCTTTCGACTGAGCCTTTCGT
TTTATTTGATGCCTGCCGAATTCGGATCCGGAGCTCGACACGACATTGTCGTCACCTTTGTCGGGTCCGC
GACAAGCTTTTTGTTCCTCGATCCCGTATGTTTTCGCCTAAATATCTGAAACAGCAGCAAATTATTTTTC
GTTAGCTCAATCGGCCCACTTGGCACGAGTCTTGAAATTTATTGCGAGGCGGCGGAGCTGCCGGCCGCAT
CCGTGCGGCATAACCACGGTTGTGAACAAATGAAGGAAGGCCAAATGCGTAAAGGCGAAGAGCTGTTCAC
TGGTGTCGTCCCTATTCTGGTGGAACTGGATGGTGATGTCAACGGTCATAAGTTTTCCGTGCGTGGCGAG
GGTGAAGGTGACGCAACTAATGGTAAACTGACGCTGAAGTTCATCTGTACTACTGGTAAACTGCCGGTAC
CTTGGCCGACTCTGGTAACGACGCTGACTTATGGTGTTCAGTGCTTTGCTCGTTATCCGGACCATATGAA
GCAGCATGACTTCTTCAAGTCCGCCATGCCGGAAGGCTATGTGCAGGAACGCACGATTTCCTTTAAGGAT
GACGGCACGTACAAAACGCGTGCGGAAGTGAAATTTGAAGGCGATACCCTGGTAAACCGCATTGAGCTGA
AAGGCATTGACTTTAAAGAAGATGGCAATATCCTGGGCCATAAGCTGGAATACAATTTTAACAGCCACAA
TGTTTACATCACCGCCGATAAACAAAAAAATGGCATTAAAGCGAATTTTAAAATTCGCCACAACGTTGAG
GATGGCAGCGTGCAGCTGGCTGATCACTACCAGCAAAACACTCCAATCGGTGATGGTCCTGTTCTGCTGC
CAGACAATCACTATCTGAGCACGCAAAGCGTTCTGTCTAAAGATCCGAACGAGAAACGCGATCATATGGT
TCTGCTGGAGTTCGTAACCGCAGCGGGCATCACGCATGGTATGGATGAACTGTACAAATGAGCTTACCAT
AGCTCCGCGTTTTACAACGTCGTGACTGGG
Features (pLannotate 1.2.2; 14 found; start..end, strand, type, name):
      9..103     +  terminator     lambda t0 terminator: transcription terminator from phage lambda
    213..1025    +  CDS            aphA1: KKA1_ECOLX - Also known as nptI. Protein inferred from homology: Swiss-Prot protein existence level 3. Resistance to kanamycin and structurally-related aminoglycosides, including amikacin. From Escherichia coli.
   1179..1287    +  oriT           oriT: incP origin of transfer
   1348..2496    -  CDS            trfA: trans-acting replication protein that binds to and activates oriV
   2548..2829    -  CDS            tnpA (fragment): TN5P_ECOLX - Also known as tnp. Experimental evidence at protein level: Swiss-Prot protein existence level 1. Mediates transposition of transposon Tn5 by a 'cut and paste' mechanism. First, the monomeric transposase binds the 19 bp inverted DNA repeats flanking the transposon. Then, dimerization of the DNA- bound transposase creates a synaptic DNA complex. After nicking of the first DNA strand, excision of the transposon proceeds through a series of intermediates. The transposase then mediates the insertion of the transposon at a new site by strand transfer. The activity of the wild- type tran
   2889..3420    -  rep_origin     oriV: incP origin of replication
   3476..3511    -  rep_origin     CloDF13 ori (fragment): Plasmids containing the CloDF13 (CDF) origin of replication can be propagated in E. coli cells that contain additional plasmids with compatible origins.
   3635..3943    -  CDS            parE: PARE_ECOLX - Experimental evidence at protein level: Swiss-Prot protein existence level 1. Toxin component of a type II toxin-antitoxin (TA) system involved in plasmid partition. Acts by inhibiting DNA gyrase, converting supercoiled plasmid DNA into a singly cleaved linear form in an ATP-dependent fashion. To do so it probably interacts with one of the gyrase subunits. Gyrase inhibition is prevented by antitoxin ParD, and is reversed in vitro by incubation with ParD. In cells that have lost the plasmid filamentation and growth inhibition occur; this is suppressed when ParD is supplied in trans
   3943..4191    -  CDS            parD: PARD_ECOLX - Experimental evidence at protein level: Swiss-Prot protein existence level 1. Antitoxin component of a type II toxin-antitoxin (TA) system involved in plasmid partition. Inhibits the anti-DNA gyrase activity of toxin ParE; reverses and restores gyrase catalytic activity in vitro. The parDE operon alone is capable of stabilizing an RK2-derived minireplicon under defined growth conditions in several different Gram- negative bacteria. It does so by the post-segregational killing (PSK) of plasmid-free cells, also referred to as a plasmid addiction system. Binds its own promoter, autor
   4320..5162    +  CDS            parB: PARB4_ECOLX - Protein predicted: Swiss-Prot protein existence level 4. Involved in plasmid partition. From Escherichia coli.
   5126..5782    +  CDS            parA: PARA4_ECOLX - Protein inferred from homology: Swiss-Prot protein existence level 3. Involved in plasmid partition. From Escherichia coli.
   5942..6028    -  terminator     rrnB T1 terminator: Escherichia coli rrnB; transcription terminator T1 from the E. coli rrnB gene
   6275..6988    +  CDS            superfolder GFP: GFP variant that folds robustly even when fused to poorly folded proteins (Pédelacq et al., 2006)
   7008..7030    +  CDS            lacZα (fragment): LacZα fragment of β-galactosidase; lacZ fragment
