[The description below was written by a language model from this plasmid's Addgene catalogue record and pLannotate feature annotations shown in this document.]
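Description:
pOPS0529 is a low-copy, broad-host-range bacterial reporter plasmid built on the pOGG026 backbone by Golden Gate assembly of domesticated modules, and it belongs to a set of "Plasmid-ID" constructs that differ from one another only in a 12-nucleotide barcode. The backbone is of the IncP/RK2 type. The 7,030 nt sequence carries oriV together with trfA, whose product activates that origin, and an incP oriT that allows conjugative mobilisation from a donor strain such as the ST18 host listed in the record. Plasmid maintenance without continuous selection is supported by the par region, comprising parA and parB partition genes and the parDE toxin–antitoxin pair, which kills cells that lose the plasmid. Selection is by kanamycin through aphA1 (nptI). Short annotated fragments of Tn5 transposase, the CloDF13 origin and lacZα appear to be backbone or cloning remnants rather than functional parts.

The payload consists of three modules: a promoter module supplying PsNifH (the nifH nitrogenase promoter, which is not annotated in the feature table but would sit in the gap upstream of the reporter), a coding module encoding superfolder GFP, and a terminator-position module that contains the unique barcode alongside a universal primer binding site. The lambda t0 and rrnB T1 terminators flank the cassette, insulating it from backbone transcription. Because nifH is expressed during nitrogen fixation, sfGFP fluorescence reports fixation activity. The barcode lets individually tagged strains be identified by amplification and sequencing from mixed populations. According to the associated publication title, the system is used to measure rhizobial competitiveness and N2 fixation in legume nodules simultaneously.
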