Addgene plasmid #133170: pOPS0529
Purpose: Reporter plasmid with a 12-nucleotide specific "barcode" sequence. This plasmid is not available as an individual bacterial stab, but can be requested as part of the Plasmid-ID Kit (Kit #1000000168 ).
Depositing lab: Philip Poole. Depositing organization: University of Oxford. Publication: Optimizing Rhizobium-legume symbioses by simultaneous measurement of rhizobial competitiveness and N2 fixation in nodules. Mendoza-Suarez MA, Geddes BA, Sanchez-Canizares C, Ramirez-Gonzalez RH, Kirchhelle C, Jorrin B, Poole PS. Proc Natl Acad Sci U S A. 2020 May 5;117(18):9822-9831. doi: 10.1073/pnas.1921225117. Epub 2020 Apr 21. PubMed 32317381.
Backbone
  Vector backbone: pOGG026 (Addgene ID 113992)
  Vector type: Bacterial Expression
Growth in bacteria
  Bacterial resistance: Kanamycin, 50 μg/mL
  Growth temperature: 37°C
  Growth strain: ST18 (S17 delta pir delta hemA)
  Copy number: Low Copy
Gene/Insert
  Gene/Insert name: PU module (PsNifH from pOGG043), SC module (sfGFP from pOGG037), and T module (ACCATAGCTCCG and universal primer binding site)
  Species: Synthetic
  Mutation: Domesticated for Golden Gate cloning
  Cloning method: Unknown
Terms and licenses: Academic/Nonprofit Terms; Industry Terms: Not Available to Industry
Depositor comments: The only difference is the sequence: ACCATAGCTCCG . Please note that this plasmid may require a unique bacterial strain, so make sure to confirm that you can also obtain the appropriate growth strain. Please contact us or contact our distributors if you have any questions. This plasmid is not available as an individual bacterial stab, but can be requested as part of the Plasmid-ID Kit (Kit #1000000168 ).
How to cite: pOPS0529 was a gift from Philip Poole (Addgene plasmid # 133170)
